Addgene plasmid #178928: BASIC_SEVA_45a.10
Purpose: BASIC DNA assembly vector
Depositing lab: Paul Freemont. Depositing organization: Imperial College London. Publication: basicsynbio and the BASIC SEVA collection: software and vectors for an established DNA assembly method. Haines MC, Carling B, Marshall J, Shenshin VA, Baldwin GS, Freemont P, Storch M. Synth Biol (Oxf). 2022 Oct 11;7(1):ysac023. doi: 10.1093/synbio/ysac023. eCollection 2022. PubMed 36381610.
Backbone
  Vector backbone: BASIC_SEVA_45a.10
  Backbone size w/o insert (bp): 5013
  Vector type: Synthetic Biology
Growth in bacteria
  Bacterial resistance: Spectinomycin, 50 μg/mL
  Growth temperature: 37°C
  Growth strain: DH5alpha
  Copy number: Low Copy
Gene/Insert
  Gene/Insert name: mScarlet counter-selection cassette
  Species: Synthetic
  Insert size (bp): 878
  Cloning method: Unknown
  Sequencing primers: 5′ ggcggcggatttgtcctac; 3′ ggtgagaatccaggggtcc
Depositor comments: Cloning method: BASIC DNA assembly . Please visit https://www.biorxiv.org/content/10.1101/2022.01.06.446575v2 for bioRxiv preprint.
How to cite: BASIC_SEVA_45a.10 was a gift from Paul Freemont (Addgene plasmid # 178928 ; http://n2t.net/addgene:178928 ; RRID:Addgene_178928)
