[The description below was written by a language model from this plasmid's Addgene catalogue record and pLannotate feature annotations shown in this document.]
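Description:
BASIC_SEVA_45a.10 is a synthetic-biology cloning vector from the BASIC SEVA collection, designed as a recipient backbone for BASIC DNA assembly. The sequenced plasmid is 5,891 nt, consistent with the recorded 5,013 bp backbone plus an 878 bp insert. It is maintained in E. coli at low copy number under spectinomycin selection, provided by an aadA aminoglycoside adenylyltransferase gene (SmR, which also confers streptomycin resistance). A short gentamicin acetyltransferase fragment annotated just upstream of this gene appears to be a remnant rather than a functional marker.

Replication relies on the broad-host-range RSF1010 system. The feature table shows the RSF1010 oriV together with the repA, repB and repC genes (repC annotated as a fragment) whose products the origin requires, along with the associated R1162-like antisense RNA and a partial lac UV5 promoter match next to repB. This replicon should in principle allow use in Gram-negative hosts beyond E. coli, although the record does not name specific alternative hosts. No transfer origin is annotated.

The insert is an mScarlet counter-selection cassette, in which the strong constitutive J23119 promoter drives the red fluorescent protein mScarlet. The cassette region is bounded by the lambda t0 and rrnB T1 terminators, which insulate it from transcription elsewhere in the backbone. In use, the mScarlet cassette is presumably replaced by the assembled parts during a BASIC reaction, so colonies carrying unmodified vector stay red and correct assemblies can be picked as non-fluorescent colonies. The BASIC linker or prefix/suffix sequences that mediate assembly are not annotated in the feature table.
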