Features (pLannotate 1.2.2; 12 found; start..end, strand, type, name):
     68..162     +  terminator     lambda t0 terminator: transcription terminator from phage lambda
    335..391     +  CDS            GmR (fragment): gentamycin acetyltransferase; aacC1; confers resistance to gentamycin
    398..1189    +  CDS            SmR: aminoglycoside adenylyltransferase (Murphy, 1985); aadA; confers resistance to spectinomycin and streptomycin
   1266..2117    -  CDS            RSF1010 RepC (fragment): replication protein C of the broad-host-range plasmid RSF1010 (Scholz et al., 1989); repC
   2104..2943    -  CDS            RSF1010 RepA: replication protein A of the broad-host-range plasmid RSF1010 (Scholz et al., 1989); repA
   2935..3009    -  ncRNA          Plasmid R1162: Accession: RF00043 - R1162-like plasmid antisense RNA
   3454..4425    -  CDS            RSF1010 RepB: replication protein B of the broad-host-range plasmid RSF1010 (Scholz et al., 1989); repB
   4449..4477    -  promoter       lac UV5 promoter (fragment): E. coli lac promoter with an "up" mutation
   4532..4926    +  rep_origin     RSF1010 oriV: replication origin of the broad-host-range plasmid RSF1010; requires the RSF1010 RepA/B/C proteins for replication (Scholz et al., 1989)
   4964..5050    -  terminator     rrnB T1 terminator: Escherichia coli rrnB; transcription terminator T1 from the E. coli rrnB gene
   5122..5156    +  promoter       J23119 promoter: bacterial promoter (Registry of Standard Biological Parts BBa J23119)
   5184..5879    +  CDS            mScarlet: mScarlet is a basic (constitutively fluorescent) red fluorescent protein published in 2016, derived from synthetic construct. It has moderate acid sensitivity.
>Addgene plasmid #178928 | BASIC_SEVA_45a.10 | addgene full sequence | sequence record 353821 | Addgene NGS Result
GGCTCGGGTAAGAACTCGCACTTCGTGGAAACACTATTATCTGGTGGGTCTCTGTCCACTAGTCTTGGAC
TCCTGTTGATAGATCCAGTAATGACCTCAGAACTCCATCTGGATTTGTTCAGAACGCTCGGTTGCCGCCG
GGCGTTTTTTATTGGTGAGAATCCAGGGGTCCCCAATAATTACGATTTACGTATTTAAATGAACCTTGAC
CGAACGCAGCGGTGGTAACGGCGCAGTGGCGGTTTTCATGGCTTGTTATGACTGTTTTTTTGGGGTACAG
TCTATGCCTCGGGCATCCAAGCAGCAAGCGCGTTACGCCGTGGGTCGATGTTTGATGTTATGGAGCAGCA
ACGATGTTACGCAGCAGGGCAGTCGCCCTAAAACAAAGTTAAACATCATGAGGGAAGCGGTGATCGCCGA
AGTATCGACTCAACTATCAGAGGTAGTTGGCGTCATCGAGCGCCATCTCGAACCGACGTTGCTGGCCGTA
CATTTGTACGGCTCCGCAGTGGATGGCGGCCTGAAGCCACACAGTGATATTGATTTGCTGGTTACGGTGA
CCGTAAGGCTTGATGAAACAACGCGGCGAGCTTTGATCAACGACCTTTTGGAAACTTCGGCTTCCCCTGG
AGAGAGCGAGATTCTCCGCGCTGTAGAAGTCACCATTGTTGTGCACGACGACATCATTCCGTGGCGTTAT
CCAGCTAAGCGCGAACTGCAATTTGGAGAATGGCAGCGCAATGACATTCTTGCAGGTATCTTCGAGCCAG
CCACGATCGACATTGATCTGGCTATCTTGCTGACAAAAGCAAGAGAACATAGCGTTGCCTTGGTAGGTCC
AGCGGCGGAGGAACTCTTTGATCCGGTTCCTGAACAGGATCTATTTGAGGCGCTAAATGAAACCTTAACG
CTATGGAACTCGCCGCCCGACTGGGCTGGCGATGAGCGAAATGTAGTGCTTACGTTGTCCCGCATTTGGT
ACAGCGCAGTAACCGGCAAAATCGCGCCGAAGGATGTCGCTGCCGACTGGGCAATGGAGCGCCTGCCGGC
CCAGTATCAGCCCGTCATACTTGAAGCTAGACAGGCTTATCTTGGACAAGAAGAAGATCGCTTGGCCTCG
CGCGCAGATCAGTTGGAAGAATTTGTCCACTACGTGAAAGGCGAGATCACCAAGGTAGTCGGCAAATAAG
ACAATTGTCGGCTCGGCCCACTTGTGTGTCTCGTACAATTCTGAGGTCCACACAGATAGTGTCCGTAGGC
CGGCCTCAGCCTGCCGCCTTGGGCCGGGTGATGTCGTACTTGCCCGCCGCGAACTCGGTTACCGTCCAGC
CCAGCGCGACCAGCTCCGGCAACGCCTCGCGCACCCGCTGGCGGCGCTTGCGCATGGTCGAACCACTGGC
CTCTGACGGCCAGACATAGCCGCACAAGGTATCTATGGAAGCCTTGCCGGTTTTGCCGGGGTCGATCCAG
CCACACAGCCGCTGGTGCAGCAGGCGGGCGGTTTCGCTGTCCAGCGCCCGCACCTCGTCCATGCTGATGC
GCACATGCTGGCCGCCACCCATGACGGCCTGCGCGATCAAGGGGTTCAGGGCCACGTACAGGCGCCCGTC
CGCCTCGTCGCTGGCGTACTCCGACAGCAGCCGAAACCCCTGCCGCTTGCGGCCATTCTGGGCGATGATG
GATACCTTCCAAAGGCGCTCGATGCAGTCCTGTATGTGCTTGAGCGCCCCACCACTATCGACCTCTGCCC
CGATTTCCTTTGCCAGCGCCCGATAGCTACCTTTGACCACCATGGCATCAGCGGTGACGGCCTCCCACTT
GGGTTCCAGGAACAGCCGGAGCTGCCGTCCGCCTTCGGTCTTGGGTTCCGGGCCAAGCACTAGGCCATTA
GGCCCAGCCATGGCCACCAGCCCTTGCAGGATGCGCAGATCATCAGCGCCCAGCGGCTCCGGGCCGCTGA
ACTCGATCCGCTTGCCGTCGCCGTAGTCATACGTCACGTCCAGCTTGCTGCGCTTGCGCTCGCCCCGCTT
GAGGGCACGGAACAGGCCGGGGGCCAGACAGTGCGCCGGGTCGTGCCGGACGTGGCTGAGGCTGTGCTTG
TTCTTAGGCTTCACCACGGGGCACCCCCTTGCTCTTGCGCTGCCTCTCCAGCACGGCGGGCTTGAGCACC
CCGCCGTCATGCCGCCTGAACCACCGATCAGCGAACGGTGCGCCATAGTTGGCCTTGCTCACACCGAAGC
GGACGAAGAACCGGCGCTGGTCGTCGTCCACACCCCATTCCTCGGCCTCGGCGCTGGTCATGCTCGACAG
GTAGGACTGCCAGCGGATGTTATCGACCAGTACCGAGCTGCCCCGGCTGGCCTGCTGCTGGTCGCCTGCG
CCCATCATGGCCGCGCCCTTGCTGGCATGGTGCAGGAACACGATAGAGCACCCGGTATCGGCGGCGATGG
CCTCCATGCGACCGATGACCTGGGCCATGGGGCCGCTGGCGTTTTCTTCCTCGATGTGGAACCGGCGCAG
CGTGTCCAGCACCATCAGGCGGCGGCCCTCGGCGGCGCGCTTGAGGCCGTCGAACCACTCCGGGGCCATG
ATGTTGGGCAGGCTGCCGATCAGCGGCTGGATCAGCAGGCCGTCAGCCACGGCTTGCCGTTCCTCGGCGC
TGAGGTGCGCCCCAAGGGCGTGCAGGCGGTGATGAATGGCGGTGGGCGGGTCTTCGGCGGGCAGGTAGAT
CACCGGGCCGGTGGGCAGTTCGCCCACCTCCAGCAGATCCGGCCCGCCTGCAATCTGTGCGGCCAGTTGC
AGGGCCAGCATGGATTTACCGGCACCACCGGGCGACACCAGCGCCCCGACCGTACCGGCCACCATGTTGG
GCAAAACGTAGTCCAGCGGTGGCGGCGCTGCTGCGAACGCCTCCAGAATATTGATAGGCTTATGGGTAGC
CATTGATTGCCTCCTTTGCAGGCAGTTGGTGGTTAGGCGCTGGCGGGGTCACTACCCCCGCCCTGCGCCG
CTCTGAGTTCTTCCAGGCACTCGCGCAGCGCCTCGTATTCGTCGTCGGTCAGCCAGAACTTGCGCTGACG
CATCCCTTTGGCCTTCATGCGCTCGGCATATCGCGCTTGGCGTACAGCGTCAGGGCTGGCCAGCAGGTCG
CCGGTCTGCTTGTCCTTTTGGTCTTTCATATCAGTCACCGAGAAACTTGCCGGGGCCGAAAGGCTTGTCT
TCGCGGAACAAGGACAAGGTGCAGCCGTCAAGGTTAAGGCTGGCCATATCAGCGACTGAAAAGCGGCCAG
CCTCGGCCTTGTTTGACGTATAACCAAAGCCACCGGGCAACCAATAGCCCTTGTCACTTTTGATCAGGTA
GACCGACCCTGAAGCGCTTTTTTCGTATTCCATAAAACCCCCTTCTGTGCGTGAGTACTCATAGTATAAC
AGGCGTGAGTACCAACGCAAGCACTACATGCTGAAATCTGGCCCGCCCCTGTCCATGCCTCGCTGGCGGG
GTGCCGGTGCCCGTGCCAGCTCGGCCCGCGCAAGCTGGACGCTGGGCAGACCCATGACCTTGCTGACGGT
GCGCTCGATGTAATCCGCTTCGTGGCCGGGCTTGCGCTCTGCCAGCGCTGGGCTGGCCTCGGCCATGGCC
TTGCCGATTTCCTCGGCACTGCGGCCCCGGCTGGCCAGCTTCTGCGCGGCGATAAAGTCGCACTTGCTGA
GGTCATCACCGAAGCGCTTGACCAGCCCGGCCATCTCGCTGCGGTACTCGTCCAGCGCCGTGCGCCGGTG
GCGGCTAAGCTGCCGCTCGGGCAGTTCGAGGCTGGCCAGCCTGCGGGCCTTCTCCTGCTGCCGCTGGGCC
TGCTCGATCTGCTGGCCAGCCTGCTGCACCAGCGCCGGGCCAGCGGTGGCGGTCTTGCCCTTGGATTCAC
GCAGCAGCACCCACGGCTGATAACCGGCGCGGGTGGTGTGCTTGTCCTTGCGGTTGGTGAAGCCCGCCAA
GCGGCCATAGTGGCGGCTGTCGGCGCTGGCCGGGTCGGCGTCGTACTCGCTGGCCAGCGTCCGGGCAATC
TGCCCCCGAAGTTCACCGCCTGCGGCGTCGGCCACCTTGACCCATGCCTGATAGTTCTTCGGGCTGGTTT
CCACTACCAGGGCAGGCTCCCGGCCCTCGGCTTTCATGTCATCCAGGTCAAACTCGCTGAGGTCGTCCAC
CAGCACCAGACCATGCCGCTCCTGCTCGGCGGGCCTGATATACACGTCATTGCCCTGGGCATTCATCCGC
TTGAGCCATGGCGTGTTCTGGAGCACTTCGGCGGCTGACCATTCCCGGTTCATCATCTGGCCGGTGGTGG
CGTCCCTGACGCCGATATCGAAGCGCTCACAGCCCATGGCCTTGAGCTGTCGGCCTATGGCCTGCAAAGT
CCTGTCGTTCTTCATCGGGCCACCAAGCGATTCCCACACATTATACGAGCCGGAAGCATAAAGTGTAGCT
AGATCCGAAGGATGAGCCGGGCTGAATGATCGACCGAGACAGGCCCTGCGGGGCTGCACACGCGCCCCCA
CCCTTCGGGTAGGGGGAAAGGCCGCTAAAGCGGCTAAAAGCGCTCCAGCGTATTTCTGCGGGGTTTGGTG
TGGGGTTTAGCGGGCTTTGCCCGCCTTTCCCCCTGCCGCGCAGCGGTGGGGCGGTGTGTAGCCTAGCGCA
GCGAATAGACCAGCTATCCGGCCTCTGGCCGGGCATATTGGGCAAGGGCAGCAGCGCCCCACAAGGGCGC
TGATAACCGCGCCTAGTGGATTATTCTTAGATAATCATGGATGGATTTTTCCAACACCCCGCCAGCCCCC
GCCCCTGCTGGGTTTGCAGGTTTGGGGGCGTGACAGTTATTGCAGGGGTTCGTGACAGTTATTGCAGGGG
GGCGTGACAGTTATTGCAGGGGTTCGTGACAGTTAGGGCGCGCCCAGCTGTCTAGGGCGGCGGATTTGTC
CTACTCAGGAGAGCGTTCACCGACAAACAACAGATAAAACGAAAGGCCCAGTCTTTCGACTGAGCCTTTC
GTTTTATTTGATGCCTTTAATTAAGGCTCGGGAGACCTATCGGTAATAACAGTCCAATCTGGTGTAACTT
CGGAATCGTCCTTGACAGCTAGCTCAGTCCTAGGTATAATGCTAGCTACTAGTGAAAGAGGAGAAATACT
AGTATGGTTAGCAAAGGCGAGGCGGTTATCAAGGAGTTTATGCGTTTTAAGGTTCACATGGAGGGTAGCA
TGAATGGTCACGAGTTCGAGATCGAGGGTGAAGGCGAGGGTCGTCCGTACGAAGGCACCCAGACCGCGAA
GCTGAAAGTGACCAAGGGTGGCCCGCTGCCGTTCAGCTGGGACATCCTGAGCCCGCAGTTCATGTATGGC
AGCCGTGCGTTTACCAAACACCCGGCGGACATTCCGGATTACTATAAGCAAAGCTTCCCGGAAGGTTTTA
AATGGGAGCGTGTTATGAACTTCGAAGATGGTGGCGCGGTGACCGTTACCCAGGACACCAGCCTGGAGGA
TGGCACCCTGATTTACAAGGTGAAACTGCGTGGCACCAACTTTCCGCCGGATGGTCCGGTTATGCAGAAG
AAAACGATGGGTTGGGAAGCGAGCACCGAGCGTCTGTATCCGGAAGATGGCGTGCTGAAGGGTGATATCA
AAATGGCGCTGCGTCTGAAGGACGGTGGCCGTTACCTGGCGGATTTTAAGACCACCTATAAAGCGAAGAA
ACCGGTGCAAATGCCGGGTGCGTACAACGTTGACCGTAAACTGGATATTACCAGCCACAACGAGGATTAT
ACCGTGGTTGAGCAATATGAGCGTAGCGAGGGTCGCCACAGCACCGGCGGCATGGACGAACTGTATAAGG
GATCCTAATAA
